>Addgene plasmid #236948 | PP1Cg-NanoLuc Fusion Vector | addgene full sequence | sequence record 473363 | Addgene NGS Result
TCAATATTGGCCATTAGCCATATTATTCATTGGTTATATAGCATAAATCAATATTGGCTATTGGCCATTG
CATACGTTGTATCTATATCATAATATGTACATTTATATTGGCTCATGTCCAATATGACCGCCATGTTGGC
ATTGATTATTGACTAGTTATTAATAGTAATCAATTACGGGGTCATTAGTTCATAGCCCATATATGGAGTT
CCGCGTTACATAACTTACGGTAAATGGCCCGCCTGGCTGACCGCCCAACGACCCCCGCCCATTGACGTCA
ATAATGACGTATGTTCCCATAGTAACGCCAATAGGGACTTTCCATTGACGTCAATGGGTGGAGTATTTAC
GGTAAACTGCCCACTTGGCAGTACATCAAGTGTATCATATGCCAAGTCCGCCCCCTATTGACGTCAATGA
CGGTAAATGGCCCGCCTGGCATTATGCCCAGTACATGACCTTACGGGACTTTCCTACTTGGCAGTACATC
TACGTATTAGTCATCGCTATTACCATGGTGATGCGGTTTTGGCAGTACACCAATGGGCGTGGATAGCGGT
TTGACTCACGGGGATTTCCAAGTCTCCACCCCATTGACGTCAATGGGAGTTTGTTTTGGCACCAAAATCA
ACGGGACTTTCCAAAATGTCGTAATAACCCCGCCCCGTTGACGCAAATGGGCGGTAGGCGTGTACGGTGG
GAGGTCTATATAAGCAGAGCTGGTTTAGTGAACCGTCAGATCACTAGAAGCTTTATTGCGGTAGTTTATC
ACAGTTAAATTGCTAACGCAGTCAGTGCTTCTGACACAACAGTCTCGAACTTAAGCTGCAGAAGTTGGTC
GTGAGGCACTGGGCAGGTAAGTATCAAGGTTACAAGACAGGTTTAAGGAGACCAATAGAAACTGGGCTTG
TCGAGACAGAGAAGACTCTTGCGTTTCTGATAGGCACCTATTGGTCTTACTGACATCCACTTTGCCTTTC
TCTCCACAGGTGTCCACTCCCAGTTCAATTACAGCTCTTAAGGCTAGAGTATTAATACGACTCACTATAG
GGCTAGCGATCGCCATGGCGGATTTAGATAAACTCAACATCGACAGCATTATCCAACGGCTGCTGGAAGT
GAGAGGGTCCAAGCCTGGTAAGAATGTCCAGCTTCAGGAGAATGAAATCAGAGGACTGTGCTTAAAGTCT
CGTGAAATCTTTCTCAGTCAGCCTATCCTACTAGAACTTGAAGCACCACTCAAAATATGTGGTGACATCC
ATGGACAATACTATGATTTGCTGCGACTTTTTGAGTACGGTGGTTTCCCACCAGAAAGCAACTACCTGTT
TCTTGGGGACTATGTGGACAGGGGAAAGCAGTCATTGGAGACGATCTGCCTCTTACTGGCCTACAAAATA
AAATATCCTGAGAATTTTTTTCTTCTCAGAGGGAACCATGAATGTGCCAGCATCAACAGAATTTATGGAT
TTTATGATGAATGTAAAAGAAGATACAACATTAAACTATGGAAAACTTTCACAGACTGTTTTAACTGTTT
ACCGATAGCAGCCATCGTGGATGAGAAGATATTCTGCTGTCATGGAGGTTTATCACCAGATCTTCAATCT
ATGGAGCAGATTCGGCGAATTATGCGACCAACTGATGTACCAGATCAAGGTCTTCTTTGTGATCTTTTGT
GGTCTGACCCCGATAAAGATGTCTTAGGCTGGGGTGAAAATGACAGAGGAGTGTCCTTCACATTTGGTGC
AGAAGTGGTTGCAAAATTTCTCCATAAGCATGATTTGGATCTTATATGTAGAGCCCATCAGGTGGTTGAA
GATGGATATGAATTTTTTGCAAAGAGGCAGTTGGTCACTCTGTTTTCTGCGCCCAATTATTGCGGAGAGT
TTGACAATGCAGGTGCCATGATGAGTGTGGATGAAACACTAATGTGTTCTTTTCAGATTTTAAAGCCTGC
AGAGAAAAAGAAGCCAAATGCCACGAGACCTGTAACGCCTCCAAGGGGTATGATCACAAAGCAAGCAAAG
AAAGTTTCTCTCGGCTCGAGCGGCGTCTTCACACTCGAAGATTTCGTTGGGGACTGGCGACAGACAGCCG
GCTACAACCTGGACCAAGTCCTTGAACAGGGAGGTGTGTCCAGTTTGTTTCAGAATCTCGGGGTGTCCGT
AACTCCGATCCAAAGGATTGTCCTGAGCGGTGAAAATGGGCTGAAGATCGACATCCATGTCATCATCCCG
TATGAAGGTCTGAGCGGCGACCAAATGGGCCAGATCGAAAAAATTTTTAAGGTGGTGTACCCTGTGGATG
ATCATCACTTTAAGGTGATCCTGCACTATGGCACACTGGTAATCGACGGGGTTACGCCGAACATGATCGA
CTATTTCGGACGGCCGTATGAAGGCATCGCCGTGTTCGACGGCAAAAAGATCACTGTAACAGGGACCCTG
TGGAACGGCAACAAAATTATCGACGAGCGCCTGATCAACCCCGACGGCTCCCTGCTGTTCCGAGTAACCA
TCAACGGAGTGACCGGCTGGCGGCTGTGCGAACGCATTCTGGCGTAAGGCCGCGACTCTAGAGTCGACCT
GCAGGCATGCAAGCTGATCCGGCTGCTAACAAAGCCCGAAAGGAAGCTGAGTTGGCTGCTGCCACCGCTG
AGCAATAACTAGCATAACCCCTTGGGGCGGCCGCTTCGAGCAGACATGATAAGATACATTGATGAGTTTG
GACAAACCACAACTAGAATGCAGTGAAAAAAATGCTTTATTTGTGAAATTTGTGATGCTATTGCTTTATT
TGTAACCATTATAAGCTGCAATAAACAAGTTAACAACAACAATTGCATTCATTTTATGTTTCAGGTTCAG
GGGGAGATGTGGGAGGTTTTTTTAAGCAAGTAAAACCTCTACAAATGTGGTAAAATCGAATTTTAACAAA
ATATTAACGCTTACAATTTCCTGATGCGGTATTTTCTCCTTACGCATCTGTGCGGTATTTCACACCGCAT
ACGCGGATCTGCGCAGCACCATGGCCTGAAATAACCTCTGAAAGAGGAACTTGGTTAGGTACCTTCTGAG
GCGGAAAGAACCAGCTGTGGAATGTGTGTCAGTTAGGGTGTGGAAAGTCCCCAGGCTCCCCAGCAGGCAG
AAGTATGCAAAGCATGCATCTCAATTAGTCAGCAACCAGGTGTGGAAAGTCCCCAGGCTCCCCAGCAGGC
AGAAGTATGCAAAGCATGCATCTCAATTAGTCAGCAACCATAGTCCCGCCCCTAACTCCGCCCATCCCGC
CCCTAACTCCGCCCAGTTCCGCCCATTCTCCGCCCCATGGCTGACTAATTTTTTTTATTTATGCAGAGGC
CGAGGCCGCCTCGGCCTCTGAGCTATTCCAGAAGTAGTGAGGAGGCTTTTTTGGAGGCCTAGGCTTTTGC
AAAAAGCTTAATTAACTGTTGACAATTAATCATCGGCATAGTATATCGGCATAGTATAATACGACAAGGT
GAGGAACTAAACCCAGGAGGCAGATCATGATTGAACAAGATGGATTGCACGCAGGTTCTCCGGCCGCTTG
GGTGGAGAGGCTATTCGGCTATGACTGGGCACAACAGACAATCGGCTGCTCTGATGCCGCCGTGTTCCGG
CTGTCAGCGCAGGGGCGCCCGGTTCTTTTTGTCAAGACCGACCTGTCCGGTGCCCTGAATGAACTGCAGG
ACGAGGCAGCGCGGCTATCGTGGCTGGCCACGACGGGCGTTCCTTGCGCAGCTGTGCTCGACGTTGTCAC
TGAAGCGGGAAGGGACTGGCTGCTATTGGGCGAAGTGCCGGGGCAGGATCTCCTGTCATCTCACCTTGCT
CCTGCCGAGAAAGTATCCATCATGGCTGATGCAATGCGGCGGCTGCATACGCTTGATCCGGCTACCTGCC
CATTCGACCACCAAGCGAAACATCGCATCGAGCGAGCACGTACTCGGATGGAAGCCGGTCTTGTCGATCA
GGATGATCTGGACGAAGAGCATCAGGGGCTCGCGCCAGCCGAACTGTTCGCCAGGCTCAAGGCGCGCATG
CCCGACGGCGAGGATCTCGTCGTGACCCATGGCGATGCCTGCTTGCCGAATATCATGGTGGAAAATGGCC
GCTTTTCTGGATTCATCGACTGTGGCCGGCTGGGTGTGGCGGACCGCTATCAGGACATAGCGTTGGCTAC
CCGTGATATTGCTGAAGAGCTTGGCGGCGAATGGGCTGACCGCTTCCTCGTGCTTTACGGTATCGCCGCT
CCCGATTCGCAGCGCATCGCCTTCTATCGCCTTCTTGACGAGTTCTTCTGAGCGGGACTCTGGGGTTCGA
AATGACCGACCAAGCGACGCCCAACCTGCCATCACGATGGCCGCAATAAAATATCTTTATTTTCATTACA
TCTGTGTGTTGGTTTTTTGTGTGAATCGATAGCGATAAGGATCCTCTTTGCGCTTGCGTTTTCCCTTGTC
CAGATAGCCCAGTAGCTGACATTCATCCGGGGTCAGCACCGTTTCTGCGGACTGGCTTTCTACCCGGTAT
CAGCTCACTCAAAGGCGGTAATACGGTTATCCACAGAATCAGGGGATAACGCAGGAAAGAACATGTGAGC
AAAAGGCCAGCAAAAGGCCAGGAACCGTAAAAAGGCCGCGTTGCTGGCGTTTTTCCATAGGCTCCGCCCC
CCTGACGAGCATCACAAAAATCGACGCTCAAGTCAGAGGTGGCGAAACCCGACAGGACTATAAAGATACC
AGGCGTTTCCCCCTGGAAGCTCCCTCGTGCGCTCTCCTGTTCCGACCCTGCCGCTTACCGGATACCTGTC
CGCCTTTCTCCCTTCGGGAAGCGTGGCGCTTTCTCATAGCTCACGCTGTAGGTATCTCAGTTCGGTGTAG
GTCGTTCGCTCCAAGCTGGGCTGTGTGCACGAACCCCCCGTTCAGCCCGACCGCTGCGCCTTATCCGGTA
ACTATCGTCTTGAGTCCAACCCGGTAAGACACGACTTATCGCCACTGGCAGCAGCCACTGGTAACAGGAT
TAGCAGAGCGAGGTATGTAGGCGGTGCTACAGAGTTCTTGAAGTGGTGGCCTAACTACGGCTACACTAGA
AGGACAGTATTTGGTATCTGCGCTCTGCTGAAGCCAGTTACCTTCGGAAAAAGAGTTGGTAGCTCTTGAT
CCGGCAAACAAACCACCGCTGGTAGCGGTGGTTTTTTTGTTTGCAAGCAGCAGATTACGCGCAGAAAAAA
AGGATTTCAAGAAGATCCTTTGATCTTTTCTACGGGGTCTGACGCTCAGTGGAACGAAAACTCACGTTAA
GGGATTTTGGTCATGAGATTATCAAAAAGGATCTTCACCTAGATCCTTTTATAGTCCGGAAATACAGGAA
CGCACGCTGGATGGCCCTTCGCTGGGATGGTGAAACCATGAAAAATGGCAGCTTCAGTGGATTAAGTGGG
GGTAATGTGGCCTGTACCCTCTGGTTGCATAGGTATTCATACGGTTAAAATTTATCAGGCGCGATTGCGG
CAGTTTTTCGGGTGGTTTGTTGCCATTTTTACCTGTCTGCTGCCGTGATCGCGCTGAACGCGTTTTAGCG
GTGCGTACAATTAAGGGATTATGGTAAATCCACTTACTGTCTGCCCTCGTAGCCATCGAGATAAACCGCA
GTACTCCGGCCACGATGCGTCCGGCGTAGAGGATCGAGATCT
Features (pLannotate 1.2.2; 20 found; start..end, strand, type, name):
    140..517     +  enhancer       CMV enhancer: human cytomegalovirus immediate early enhancer
    519..718     +  promoter       CMV promoter: human cytomegalovirus (CMV) immediate early promoter
    857..989     +  intron         chimeric intron: chimera between introns from human β-globin and immunoglobulin heavy chain genes
   1033..1051    +  promoter       T7 promoter: promoter for bacteriophage T7 RNA polymerase
   1065..2033    +  CDS            PPP1CC: PP1G_HUMAN - Experimental evidence at protein level: Swiss-Prot protein existence level 1. Protein phosphatase that associates with over 200 regulatory proteins to form highly specific holoenzymes which dephosphorylate hundreds of biological targets. Protein phosphatase 1 (PP1) is essential for cell division, and participates in the regulation of glycogen metabolism, muscle contractility and protein synthesis. Dephosphorylates RPS6KB1. Involved in regulation of ionic conductances and long-term synaptic plasticity. May play an important role in dephosphorylating substrates such as the postsynap
   2055..2567    +  CDS            Nluc: NanoLuc® luciferase human codon-optimized
   2576..2605    +  misc_feature   MCS (fragment): pUC18/19 multiple cloning site
   2612..2661    +  CDS            SET1 (fragment): solubility-enhancement tag derived from T7 phage gene 10B
   2669..2688    +  terminator     T7 terminator (fragment): transcription terminator for bacteriophage T7 RNA polymerase
   2710..2831    -  polyA_signal   SV40 poly(A) signal: SV40 polyadenylation signal
   2854..2922    -  CDS            large T antigen (fragment): large T antigen from SV40 (simian virus 40)
   2927..2959    +  rep_origin     M13 ori (fragment): M13 bacteriophage origin of replication; arrow indicates direction of (+) strand synthesis
   2960..3011    -  misc_feature   bom (fragment): basis of mobility region from pBR322
   3076..3433    +  promoter       SV40 promoter: SV40 enhancer and early promoter
   3448..3495    +  promoter       EM7 promoter: synthetic bacterial promoter&nbsp
   3527..4318    +  CDS            neo: KKA2_KLEPN - Also known as kan, nptII. Experimental evidence at protein level: Swiss-Prot protein existence level 1. Resistance to kanamycin, neomycin, paromomycin, ribostamycin, butirosin and gentamicin B. From Klebsiella pneumoniae.
   4385..4433    +  polyA_signal   poly(A) signal: synthetic polyadenylation signal
   4454..4543    -  CDS            tnpA (fragment): TN5P_ECOLX - Also known as tnp. Experimental evidence at protein level: Swiss-Prot protein existence level 1. Mediates transposition of transposon Tn5 by a 'cut and paste' mechanism. First, the monomeric transposase binds the 19 bp inverted DNA repeats flanking the transposon. Then, dimerization of the DNA- bound transposase creates a synaptic DNA complex. After nicking of the first DNA strand, excision of the transposon proceeds through a series of intermediates. The transposase then mediates the insertion of the transposon at a new site by strand transfer. The activity of the wild- type tran
   4672..5260    -  rep_origin     ori: high-copy-number ColE1/pMB1/pBR322/pUC origin of replication
   5376..5659    +  misc_feature   cer region: ColE1-derived recombination site that helps to maintain plasmids as monomers
