[The description below was written by a language model from this plasmid's Addgene catalogue record and pLannotate feature annotations shown in this document.]
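Description:
PP1Cg-NanoLuc Fusion Vector is a 5.7 kb mammalian expression plasmid built on the pFC32K Nluc CMV-neo Flexi backbone, designed to produce the human protein phosphatase 1 catalytic subunit gamma (PPP1CC, unmutated) fused at its C terminus to NanoLuc luciferase. It is maintained in E. coli through a high-copy ColE1/pUC-type origin, and a ColE1 cer site is also annotated, which helps keep the plasmid in monomeric form. A single neo (nptII) coding sequence provides selection in both hosts. It sits behind tandem SV40 early and bacterial EM7 promoters and is followed by a synthetic poly(A) signal, so it confers kanamycin resistance in bacteria and G418 resistance in transfected mammalian cells.

The expression cassette begins with the CMV immediate-early enhancer and promoter, followed by a chimeric β-globin/immunoglobulin intron that generally improves mRNA processing and expression. A T7 promoter lies just upstream of the open reading frame, which could permit in vitro transcription of the fusion. The PPP1CC coding sequence is followed after a short linker by the human codon-optimised Nluc sequence, and an SV40 polyadenylation signal is annotated downstream of it. Several small annotated fragments (MCS, SET1, T7 terminator, large T antigen, M13 ori, bom, tnpA) appear to be backbone remnants or partial matches rather than functional elements.

The stated purpose is expression of the PP1Cg-NanoLuc fusion in mammalian cells. The small, bright luciferase tag makes such fusions suited to luminescence-based detection of the protein, including energy-transfer assays, although the record does not specify a particular application.
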