Addgene plasmid #236948: PP1Cg-NanoLuc Fusion Vector
Purpose: Express PP1Cg-NanoLuc(R) Fusion Protein in Mammalian Cells under a CMV promoter
Depositing lab: Promega Corporation.
Backbone
  Vector backbone: pFC32K Nluc CMV-neo Flexi(R) Vector
  Vector type: Mammalian Expression
  Selectable markers: Neomycin (select with G418)
Growth in bacteria
  Bacterial resistance: Kanamycin, 50 μg/mL
  Growth temperature: 37°C
  Growth strain: DH5alpha
  Copy number: High Copy
Gene/Insert
  Gene/Insert name: PP1Cg
  Species: H. sapiens (human)
  Mutation: None
  Entrez Gene: PPP1CC (a.k.a. PP-1G, PP1C, PPP1G)
  Promoter: CMV
  Tag / fusion protein: NanoLuc (R) (C terminal on backbone)
  Cloning method: Other
Terms and licenses: Academic/Nonprofit Terms; Industry Terms
How to cite: PP1Cg-NanoLuc Fusion Vector was a gift from Promega Corporation (Addgene plasmid # 236948 ; http://n2t.net/addgene:236948 ; RRID:Addgene_236948)
